>Addgene plasmid #127739 | pDSM-ef-Ptef1-CSC-Tpdc1 | addgene full sequence | sequence record 254121 | Addgene NGS Result
AAGGCTCAGTCGAAAGACTGGGCCTTTCGCCCGGGCTAATTAGGGGGTGTCGCCCTTATTCGACTCTATA
GTGAAGTTCCTATTCTCTAGAAAGTATAGGAACTTCTGAAGTGGGGAAATAACCACAAACATCCTTCCCA
TATGCTCGGTCGTGCTTGTTGTACCTGTGCTTGGCTGATAATAGCGTATAAACAATGCATACTTTGTACG
TTCAAAATACAATGCAGTAGATATATTTATGCATATTACATATAATACATATCACATAGGAAGCAACAGG
CGCGTTGGACTTTTAATTTTCGAGGACCGCGAATCCTTACATCACACCCAATCCCCCACAAGTGATCCCC
CACACACCATAGCTTCAAAATGTTTCTACTCCTTTTTTACTCTTCCAGATTTTCTCGGACTCCGCGCATC
GCCGTACCACTTCAAAACACCCAAGCACAGCATACTAAATTTCCCCTCTTTCTTCCTCTAGGGTGTCGTT
AATTACCCGTACTAAAGGTTTGGAAAAGAAAAAAGACACCGCCTCGTTTCTTTTTCTTCGTCGAAAAAGG
CAATAAAAATTTTTATCACGTTTCTTTTTCTTGAAAATTTTTTTTTTTGATTTTTTTCTCTTTCGATGAC
CTCCCATTGATATTTAAGTTAATAAACGGTCTTCAATTTCTCAAGTTTCAGTTTCATTTTTCTTGTTCTA
TTACAACTTTTTTTACTTCTTGCTCATTAGAAAGAAAGCATAGCAATCTAATCTAAGTTTTAATTACAAA
ATGGCTGACACCAAGGCCAAGTTGACCTTGAACGGTGACACTGCTGTCGAATTGGATGTTTTGAAAGGTA
CTTTGGGTCAAGATGTCATTGATATCAGAACTTTGGGTTCCAAGGGTGTTTTCACCTTCGACCCAGGTTT
CACCTCTACTGCTTCTTGTGAATCCAAGATCACTTTCATCGATGGTGACGAAGGTATCCTATTACACAGA
GGTTTCCCAATTGACCAATTAGCTACTGACTCCAACTACTTGGAAGTTTGTTACATCTTGTTGAATGGTG
AAAAGCCAACTCAAGAACAATACGACGAATTTAAAACCACCGTTACCAGACACACCATGATTCACGAACA
AATCACCAGATTATTCCACGCTTTCCGTCGTGACTCCCACCCAATGGCTGTCATGTGTGGTATCACTGGT
GCTTTGGCTGCTTTCTACCATGACTCTTTGGATGTCAACAACCCAAGACACAGAGAAATTGCCGCTTTCT
TGTTGTTGTCCAAGATGCCAACCATGGCTGCTATGTGTTACAAGTACTCCATCGGTCAACCTTTCGTTTA
CCCAAGAAACGATTTGTCTTACGCCGGTAACTTCTTGAACATGATGTTCTCCACTCCATGTGAACCTTAC
GAAGTTAACCCAATTTTGGAAAGAGCCATGGACAGAATCTTGATCTTGCACGCTGACCATGAACAAAACG
CTTCTACTTCTACTGTTAGAACTGCCGGTTCTTCTGGTGCTAACCCATTTGCTTGTATCGCTGCTGGTAT
TGCTTCTTTATGGGGTCCAGCTCATGGTGGTGCCAACGAAGCTGCTTTGAAGATGTTGGAAGAAATTTCT
TCTGTCAAGCACATTCCAGAATTTGTCAGAAGAGCTAAGGACAAGAACGACTCTTTCAGATTGATGGGTT
TCGGTCACCGTGTCTACAAGAACTACGACCCAAGAGCTACCGTCATGAGAGAAACCTGTCACGAAGTTTT
GAAGGAATTGGGTACCAAGGATGACTTGTTGGAAGTTGCCATGGAATTGGAAAACATTGCTTTGAACGAC
CCATACTTCATCGAAAAGAAATTGTACCCAAACGTCGATTTCTACTCCGGTATCATCTTAAAGGCTATGG
GTATTCCATCTTCCATGTTCACCGTTATCTTTGCTATGGCCAGAACTGTTGGTTGGATCGCTCACTGGTC
CGAAATGCACTCTGATGGTATGAAGATTGCCAGACCAAGACAATTATACACTGGTTACGAAAAGAGAGAT
TTCAAATCTGATATCAAGAGATAAAGCGATTTAATCTCTAATTATTAGTTAAAGTTTTATAAGCATTTTT
ATGTAACGAAAAATAAATTGGTTCATATTATTACTGCACTGTCACTTACCATGGAAAGACCAGACAAGAA
GTTGCCGACAGTCTGTTGAATTGGCCTGGTTAGGCTTAAGTCTGGGTCCGCTTCTTTACAAATTTGGAGA
ATTTCTCTTAAACGATATGTATATTCTTTTCGTTGGAAAAGATGTCTTCCAAAAAAAAAACCGATGAATT
AGTGGAACCAAGGAAAAAAAAAGAGGTATCCTTGATTAAGGAACACCTCGAAACCTTCGAATCCAGCCAG
CATGTCGACACCCACAAGATGTAGTGCACAAAATGAAGTGAAGTTCCTATACTTTCTAGAGAATAGGAAC
TTCTATAGTGAGTCGAATAAGGGCGACACAAAATTTATTCTAAATGCATAATAAATACTGATAACATCTT
ATAGTTTGTATTATATTTTGTATTATCGTTGACATGTATAATTTTGATATCAAAAACTGATTTTCCCTTT
ATTATTTTCGAGATTTATTTTCTTAATTCTCTTTAACAAACTAGAAATATTGTATATACAAAAAATCATA
AATAATAGATGAATAGTTTAATTATAGGTGTTCATCAATCGAAAAAGCAACGTATCTTATTTAAAGTGCG
TTGCTTTTTTCTCATTTATAAGGTTAAATAATTCTCATATATCAAGCAAAGTGACAGGCGCCCTTAAATA
TTCTGACAAATGCTCTTTCCCTAAACTCCCCCCATAAAAAAACCCGCCGAAGCGGGTTTTTACGTTATTT
GCGGATTAACGATTACTCGTTATCAGAACCGCCCAGGGGGCCCGAGCTTAAGACTGGCCGTCGTTTTACA
ACACAGAAAGAGTTTGTAGAAACGCAAAAAGGCCATCCGTCAGGGGCCTTCTGCTTAGTTTGATGCCTGG
CAGTTCCCTACTCTCGCCTTCCGCTTCCTCGCTCACTGACTCGCTGCGCTCGGTCGTTCGGCTGCGGCGA
GCGGTATCAGCTCACTCAAAGGCGGTAATACGGTTATCCACAGAATCAGGGGATAACGCAGGAAAGAACA
TGTGAGCAAAAGGCCAGCAAAAGGCCAGGAACCGTAAAAAGGCCGCGTTGCTGGCGTTTTTCCATAGGCT
CCGCCCCCCTGACGAGCATCACAAAAATCGACGCTCAAGTCAGAGGTGGCGAAACCCGACAGGACTATAA
AGATACCAGGCGTTTCCCCCTGGAAGCTCCCTCGTGCGCTCTCCTGTTCCGACCCTGCCGCTTACCGGAT
ACCTGTCCGCCTTTCTCCCTTCGGGAAGCGTGGCGCTTTCTCATAGCTCACGCTGTAGGTATCTCAGTTC
GGTGTAGGTCGTTCGCTCCAAGCTGGGCTGTGTGCACGAACCCCCCGTTCAGCCCGACCGCTGCGCCTTA
TCCGGTAACTATCGTCTTGAGTCCAACCCGGTAAGACACGACTTATCGCCACTGGCAGCAGCCACTGGTA
ACAGGATTAGCAGAGCGAGGTATGTAGGCGGTGCTACAGAGTTCTTGAAGTGGTGGGCTAACTACGGCTA
CACTAGAAGAACAGTATTTGGTATCTGCGCTCTGCTGAAGCCAGTTACCTTCGGAAAAAGAGTTGGTAGC
TCTTGATCCGGCAAACAAACCACCGCTGGTAGCGGTGGTTTTTTTGTTTGCAAGCAGCAGATTACGCGCA
GAAAAAAAGGATCTCAAGAAGATCCTTTGATCTTTTCTACGGGGTCTGACGCTCAGTGGAACGACGCGCG
CGTAACTCACGTTAAGGGATTTTGGTCATGAGCTTGCGCCGTCCCGTCAAGTCAGCGTAATGCTCTGCTT
AGAAAAACTCATCGAGCATCAAATGAAATTGCAATTTATTCATATCAGGATTATCAATACCATATTTTTG
AAAAAGCCGTTTCTGTAATGAAGGAGAAAACTCACCGAGGCAGTTCCATAGGATGGCAAGATCCTGGTAT
CGGTCTGCGATTCCGACTCGTCCAACATCAATACAACCTATTAATTTCCCCTCGTCAAAAATAAGGTTAT
CAAGTGAGAAATCACCATGAGTGACGACTGAATCCGGTGAGAATGGCAAAAGTTTATGCATTTCTTTCCA
GACTTGTTCAACAGGCCAGCCATTACGCTCGTCATCAAAATCACTCGCATCAACCAAACCGTTATTCATT
CGTGATTGCGCCTGAGCGAGGCGAAATACGCGATCGCTGTTAAAAGGACAATTACAAACAGGAATCGAGT
GCAACCGGCGCAGGAACACTGCCAGCGCATCAACAATATTTTCACCTGAATCAGGATATTCTTCTAATAC
CTGGAACGCTGTTTTTCCGGGGATCGCAGTGGTGAGTAACCATGCATCATCAGGAGTACGGATAAAATGC
TTGATGGTCGGAAGTGGCATAAATTCCGTCAGCCAGTTTAGTCTGACCATCTCATCTGTAACATCATTGG
CAACGCTACCTTTGCCATGTTTCAGAAACAACTCTGGCGCATCGGGCTTCCCATACAAGCGATAGATTGT
CGCACCTGATTGCCCGACATTATCGCGAGCCCATTTATACCCATATAAATCAGCATCCATGTTGGAATTT
AATCGCGGCCTCGACGTTTCCCGTTGAATATGGCTCATATTCTTCCTTTTTCAATATTATTGAAGCATTT
ATCAGGGTTATTGTCTCATGAGCGGATACATATTTGAATGTATTTAGAAAAATAAACAAATAGGGGTCAG
TGTTACAACCAATTAACCAATTCTGAACATTATCGCGAGCCCATTTATACCTGAATATGGCTCATAACAC
CCCTTGTTTGCCTGGCGGCAGTAGCGCGGTGGTCCCACCTGACCCCATGCCGAACTCAGAAGTGAAACGC
CGTAGCGCCGATGGTAGTGTGGGGACTCCCCATGCGAGAGTAGGGAACTGCCAGGCATCAAATAAAACGA
Features (pLannotate 1.2.2; 12 found; start..end, strand, type, name):
     73..106     +  protein_bind   FRT (minimal): supports FLP-mediated excision but not integration (Turan and Bode, 2011) FLP recombinase from the Saccharomyces cerevisiae 2μ plasmid
    350..757     +  promoter       TEF1 promoter: S. cerevisiae TEF1; promoter for EF-1α
    771..2051    +  CDS            gltA: CISY_ECOLI - Also known as gluT, icdB. Experimental evidence at protein level: Swiss-Prot protein existence level 1. From Escherichia coli (strain K12).
   2420..2453    -  protein_bind   FRT (minimal): supports FLP-mediated excision but not integration (Turan and Bode, 2011) FLP recombinase from the Saccharomyces cerevisiae 2μ plasmid
   2923..2942    +  CDS            lacZα (fragment): LacZα fragment of β-galactosidase; lacZ fragment
   2967..2984    -  terminator     rrnB T2 terminator (fragment): transcription terminator T2 from the E. coli rrnB gene
   3209..3797    -  rep_origin     ori: high-copy-number ColE1/pMB1/pBR322/pUC origin of replication
   3919..4728    -  CDS            KanR: aminoglycoside phosphotransferase; aph(3')-Ia; confers resistance to kanamycin in bacteria or G418 (Geneticin®) in eukaryotes
   4731..4827    -  promoter       AmpR promoter (fragment): bla
   4857..4881    -  CDS            KanR (fragment): aminoglycoside phosphotransferase; aph(3')-Ia; confers resistance to kanamycin in bacteria or G418 (Geneticin®) in eukaryotes
   4910..5025    +  ncRNA          5S rRNA: Accession: RF00001 - 5S ribosomal RNA
   5029..29      +  terminator     rrnB T1 terminator (fragment) (across the origin): transcription terminator T1 from the E. coli rrnB gene
