[The description below was written by a language model from this plasmid's Addgene catalogue record and pLannotate feature annotations shown in this document.]
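Description:
pDSM-ef-Ptef1-CSC-Tpdc1 is a yeast expression and synthetic-biology part plasmid built on the pDSM-ef backbone. It carries a single transcription unit intended for assembly into a multigene pathway in Saccharomyces cerevisiae. It is propagated in E. coli as a high-copy plasmid through a ColE1/pUC-type origin and selected with kanamycin through an aph(3')-Ia KanR gene. No yeast origin of replication or yeast auxotrophic marker is annotated, which fits its role as a template for genomic integration rather than as an episomal yeast vector. Fragments of the rrnB T1 and T2 terminators, a 5S rRNA segment and a lacZα remnant are also annotated in the backbone.

The payload is citrate synthase (CSC), a synthetic coding sequence of about 1.3 kb that matches E. coli gltA. The plasmid name and purpose statement place it under the S. cerevisiae TEF1 promoter with a PDC1 terminator. The catalogue promoter field instead lists Pfba1, but the feature table detects a TEF1 promoter immediately upstream of the CDS, which supports the name. The PDC1 terminator is not annotated in the table. The insert was assembled through BsaI sites that were destroyed during cloning.

The unit is flanked by "pathway position 6" homology arms that are compatible with the position 5 arm on the 5′ side and the position 7 arm on the 3′ side. The cassette can therefore be PCR-amplified and joined to neighbouring units by homologous recombination during integration into the yeast genome. Two minimal FRT sites in opposite orientations are annotated on either side of the cassette, and the record does not explain their role. The associated work concerns the design of large strain libraries for itaconic acid production in yeast.
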