Addgene plasmid #127739: pDSM-ef-Ptef1-CSC-Tpdc1
Purpose: Yeast pathway position 6. CSC transcription unit with the TEF1 promoter and PDC1 terminator.
Depositing lab: Christopher Voigt. Depositing organization: Massachusetts Institute of Technology. Publication: Iterative algorithm-guided design of massive strain libraries, applied to itaconic acid production in yeast. Young EM, Zhao Z, Gielesen BEM, Wu L, Benjamin Gordon D, Roubos JA, Voigt CA. Metab Eng. 2018 Jul;48:33-43. doi: 10.1016/j.ymben.2018.05.002. Epub 2018 May 9. PubMed 29753070.
Backbone
  Vector backbone: pDSM-ef
  Vector type: Yeast Expression, Synthetic Biology
Growth in bacteria
  Bacterial resistance: Kanamycin, 50 μg/mL
  Growth temperature: 37°C
  Growth strain: DH5alpha
  Copy number: High Copy
Gene/Insert
  Gene/Insert name: citrate synthase (alt name: CSC)
  Species: Synthetic; E. coli
  Insert size (bp): 1300
  GenBank ID: MH366505
  Promoter: Pfba1
  Cloning method: Restriction Enzyme; 5′ cloning site BsaI (destroyed during cloning); 3′ cloning site BsaI (destroyed during cloning)
  Sequencing primers: 5′ AAATAACCACAAACATCCTTCCC; 3′ GTGCACTACATCTTGTGGGTGTC
Terms and licenses: Academic/Nonprofit Terms; Industry Terms: Not Available to Industry
Depositor comments: CSC transcription unit with pathway position 6 homology arms, compatible with 5' position 5 and 3' position 7 homology arm. Sequencing primers are also the primers for amplifying DNA for integration into the S. cerevisiae genome.
How to cite: pDSM-ef-Ptef1-CSC-Tpdc1 was a gift from Christopher Voigt (Addgene plasmid # 127739 ; http://n2t.net/addgene:127739 ; RRID:Addgene_127739)
